Addgene plasmid #234071: pLenti_PEmax-2A-BSD
Purpose: For lentiviral expression of PEmax with blasticidin resistance
Depositing lab: Greg Findlay. Depositing organization: Francis Crick Institute. Publication: High-throughput screening of human genetic variants by pooled prime editing. Herger M, Kajba CM, Buckley M, Cunha A, Strom M, Findlay GM. Cell Genom. 2025 Mar 18:100814. doi: 10.1016/j.xgen.2025.100814. PubMed 40120586.
Backbone
  Vector backbone: pLenti-PE2-BSD
  Backbone manufacturer: Hyongbum Kim, Addgene plasmid #161514
  Backbone size w/o insert (bp): 8693
  Vector type: Mammalian Expression, Lentiviral, CRISPR
  Selectable markers: Blasticidin
Growth in bacteria
  Bacterial resistance: Ampicillin, 100 μg/mL
  Growth temperature: 30°C
  Growth strain: NEB Stable
  Copy number: High Copy
Gene/Insert
  Gene/Insert name: PEmax
  Species: Synthetic; SpCas9 is from Streptococcus pyogenes; MMLV-RT is from the Moloney murine leukemia virus
  Insert size (bp): 6393
  Promoter: EF-1α core promoter
  Tag / fusion protein: SV40 bpNLS (N terminal on insert); SV40 bpNLS (C terminal on insert); c-Myc NLS (C terminal on insert)
  Cloning method: Gibson Cloning
  Sequencing primers: 5′ EFS_forward (5'-GGTCGGCAATTGATCCGGTG)
Resource information
  A portion of this plasmid was derived from a plasmid made by: David Liu (pCMV-PEmax-P2A-hMLH1dn, Addgene plasmid #174828)
Terms and licenses: Academic/Nonprofit Terms; Industry Terms: Not Available to Industry
Depositor comments: Please visit https://doi.org/10.1101/2024.04.01.587366 for bioRxiv preprint.
How to cite: pLenti_PEmax-2A-BSD was a gift from Greg Findlay (Addgene plasmid # 234071 ; http://n2t.net/addgene:234071 ; RRID:Addgene_234071)
