[The description below was written by a language model from this plasmid's Addgene catalogue record and pLannotate feature annotations shown in this document.]
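Description:
pLenti_PEmax-2A-BSD is a lentiviral transfer plasmid for stable mammalian expression of the optimized prime editor PEmax together with blasticidin resistance. It was built by Gibson assembly in the pLenti-PE2-BSD backbone, with the PEmax portion derived from a pCMV-PEmax plasmid. The sequenced record is about 15.1 kb. In bacteria it is maintained through a high-copy ColE1/pUC-type origin and ampicillin resistance. The backbone also carries an f1 origin and an SV40 promoter/origin with an EM7-driven bleomycin/Zeocin resistance cassette located outside the viral genome.

The viral portion has the layout of an HIV-1-based vector. A CMV enhancer/promoter sits directly upstream of a truncated 5' LTR and drives genomic RNA synthesis in packaging cells. This is followed by the Ψ packaging signal with a partial gag sequence, the Rev response element for nuclear export, and the cPPT/CTS. The downstream LTR is also annotated as truncated and is followed by a bGH polyadenylation signal.

Inside this frame, the EF-1α core promoter drives a single open reading frame. It encodes an S. pyogenes Cas9-derived domain fused to the Moloney murine leukemia virus reverse transcriptase. The automated annotation labels these segments "dCas9" and "gag-pol", but prime editors use a Cas9 nickase and only the RT domain of pol. According to the catalogue entry, the fusion is flanked by SV40 bipartite NLSs and carries a C-terminal c-Myc NLS. As the plasmid name indicates, a 2A peptide links the editor to blasticidin S deaminase, so transduced cells can be selected with blasticidin. A WPRE downstream enhances transcript expression.

The associated publication used this construct in pooled prime-editing screens of human genetic variants, for which it provides cell lines that stably express the editor.
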