Features (pLannotate 1.2.2; 35 found; start..end, strand, type, name):
    119..299     +  LTR            5' LTR (truncated): truncated 5' long terminal repeat (LTR) from HIV-1
    331..555     +  polyA_signal   bGH poly(A) signal: bovine growth hormone polyadenylation signal
    559..580     +  promoter       SV40 promoter (fragment): SV40 enhancer and early promoter
    601..1029    +  rep_origin     f1 ori (sequence partly withheld): f1 bacteriophage origin of replication; arrow indicates direction of (+) strand synthesis
   1056..1127    +  promoter       SV40 promoter (fragment): SV40 enhancer and early promoter
   1128..1199    +  promoter       SV40 promoter (fragment): SV40 enhancer and early promoter
   1203..1337    +  rep_origin     SV40 ori: SV40 origin of replication
   1399..1446    +  promoter       EM7 promoter: synthetic bacterial promoter&nbsp
   1465..1839    +  CDS            BleoR: antibiotic-binding protein; Sh ble from Streptoalloteichus hindustanus; confers resistance to bleomycin, phleomycin, and Zeocin™
   1849..1974    +  CDS            ble (fragment): BLE_KLEPN - Experimental evidence at protein level: Swiss-Prot protein existence level 1. Binding protein with a strong affinity to the bleomycin family of antibiotics. Binds to CL990; an antimitotic-antibiotic compound. From Klebsiella pneumoniae.
   1969..2090    +  polyA_signal   SV40 poly(A) signal: SV40 polyadenylation signal
   2161..2183    -  protein_bind   lac operator (fragment): The lac repressor binds to the lac operator to inhibit transcription in E. coli. This inhibition can be relieved by adding lactose or isopropyl-β-D-thiogalactopyranoside (IPTG). lac repressor encoded by lacI
   2187..2217    -  promoter       lac promoter: promoter for the E. coli lac operon
   2232..2253    -  protein_bind   CAP binding site: CAP binding activates transcription in the presence of cAMP. E. coli catabolite activator protein
   2266..2358    -  CDS            lacI (fragment): lac repressor; lacI; The lac repressor binds to the lac operator to inhibit transcription in E. coli. This inhibition can be relieved by adding lactose or isopropyl-β-D-thiogalactopyranoside (IPTG).
   2541..3129    -  rep_origin     ori: high-copy-number ColE1/pMB1/pBR322/pUC origin of replication
   3300..4160    -  CDS            AmpR: β-lactamase; bla; confers resistance to ampicillin, carbenicillin, and related antibiotics
   4161..4265    -  promoter       AmpR promoter: bla
   4324..4376    -  misc_feature   bom (fragment): basis of mobility region from pBR322
   4531..4910    +  enhancer       CMV enhancer: human cytomegalovirus immediate early enhancer
   4911..5110    +  promoter       CMV promoter: human cytomegalovirus (CMV) immediate early promoter
   5128..5308    +  LTR            5' LTR (truncated): truncated 5' long terminal repeat (LTR) from HIV-1
   5355..5480    +  misc_feature   HIV-1 Ψ: packaging signal of human immunodeficiency virus type 1
   5464..5827    +  CDS            HIV-1 gag (fragment): gag protein from human immunodeficiency virus 1; gag
   5973..6206    +  misc_feature   RRE: The Rev response element (RRE) of HIV-1 allows for Rev-dependent mRNA export from the nucleus to the cytoplasm.
   6583..6683    +  CDS            Rev (fragment): human immunodeficiency virus 1 (HIV-1) Rev protein; rev; enhances nuclear export of unspliced and incompletely spliced viral mRNAs
   6733..6850    +  misc_feature   cPPT/CTS: central polypurine tract and central termination sequence of HIV-1
   6899..6917    +  CDS            small t antigen (fragment): SV40 (simian virus 40) small t antigen
   6943..7154    +  promoter       EF-1α core promoter: core promoter for human elongation factor EF-1α
   7231..11332   +  CDS            dCas9 (fragment): catalytically dead mutant of the Cas9 endonuclease from the Streptococcus pyogenes Type II CRISPR/Cas system RNA-guided DNA-binding protein that lacks endonuclease activity due to the D10A mutation in the RuvC catalytic domain and the N863A mutation in the HNH catalytic domain
  11434..13464   +  CDS            gag-pol (fragment): POL_MLVMS - Experimental evidence at protein level: Swiss-Prot protein existence level 1. [Integrase]: Catalyzes viral DNA integration into the host chromosome, by performing a series of DNA cutting and joining reactions. This enzyme activity takes place after virion entry into a cell and reverse transcription of the RNA genome in dsDNA. The first step in the integration process is 3' processing. This step requires a complex comprising the viral genome, matrix protein and integrase. This complex is called the pre-integration complex (PIC). The integrase protein removes 2 nucleotides from each
  13633..14031   +  CDS            BSD: blasticidin S deaminase; Aspergillus terreus BSD; confers resistance to blasticidin
  14068..14089   +  misc_feature   MCS (fragment): pBluescript multiple cloning site
  14092..14680   +  misc_feature   WPRE: woodchuck hepatitis virus posttranscriptional regulatory element
  14617..112     +  CDS            nef (fragment) (across the origin): NEF_HV1H2 - Experimental evidence at protein level: Swiss-Prot protein existence level 1. Extracellular Nef protein targets CD4(+) T-lymphocytes for apoptosis by interacting with CXCR4 surface receptors. From Human immunodeficiency virus type 1 group M subtype B (isolate HXB2) (HIV-1).
>Addgene plasmid #234071 | pLenti_PEmax-2A-BSD | addgene full sequence | sequence record 466039 | Addgene NGS Result
GTTACACCCTGTGAGCCTGCATGGGATGGATGACCCGGAGAGAGAAGTATTAGAGTGGAGGTTTGACAGC
CGCCTAGCATTTCATCACATGGCCCGAGAGCTGCATCCGGACTGTACTGGGTCTCTCTGGTTAGACCAGA
TCTGAGCCTGGGAGCTCTCTGGCTAACTAGGGAACCCACTGCTTAAGCCTCAATAAAGCTTGCCTTGAGT
GCTTCAAGTAGTGTGTGCCCGTCTGTTGTGTGACTCTGGTAACTAGAGATCCCTCAGACCCTTTTAGTCA
GTGTGGAAAATCTCTAGCAGGGCCCGTTTAAACCCGCTGATCAGCCTCGACTGTGCCTTCTAGTTGCCAG
CCATCTGTTGTTTGCCCCTCCCCCGTGCCTTCCTTGACCCTGGAAGGTGCCACTCCCACTGTCCTTTCCT
AATAAAATGAGGAAATTGCATCGCATTGTCTGAGTAGGTGTCATTCTATTCTGGGGGGTGGGGTGGGGCA
GGACAGCAAGGGGGAGGATTGGGAAGACAATAGCAGGCATGCTGGGGATGCGGTGGGCTCTATGGCTTCT
GAGGCGGAAAGAACCAGCTGGGGCTCTAGGGGGTATCCCC
[124 nt withheld, positions 601-724]
C
[91 nt withheld, positions 726-816]
A
[49 nt withheld, positions 818-866]
CCTTTGACGTTGGAGTCCACGTTCTTT
[37 nt withheld, positions 894-930]
ACCCTATCTCGGTCTATTCTTTTGATTTATAAGGGATTTTGCCGATTTCGGCCTATTGGTTAAAAAATGA
GCTGATTTAACAAAAATTTAACGCGAATTAATTCTGTGGAATGTGTGTCAGTTAGGGTGTGGAAAGTCCC
CAGGCTCCCCAGCAGGCAGAAGTATGCAAAGCATGCATCTCAATTAGTCAGCAACCAGGTGTGGAAAGTC
CCCAGGCTCCCCAGCAGGCAGAAGTATGCAAAGCATGCATCTCAATTAGTCAGCAACCATAGTCCCGCCC
CTAACTCCGCCCAGTTCCGCCCATTCTCCGCCCCATGGCTGACTAATTTTTTTTATTTATGCAGAGGCCG
AGGCCGCCTCTGCCTCTGAGCTATTCCAGAAGTAGTGAGGAGGCTTTTTTGGAGGCCTAGGCTTTTGCAA
AAAGCTCCCGGGAGCTTGTATATCCATTTTCGGATCTGATCAGCACGTGTTGACAATTAATCATCGGCAT
AGTATATCGGCATAGTATAATACGACAAGGTGAGGAACTAAACCATGGCCAAGTTGACCAGTGCCGTTCC
GGTGCTCACCGCGCGCGACGTCGCCGGAGCGGTCGAGTTCTGGACCGACCGGCTCGGGTTCTCCCGGGAC
TTCGTGGAGGACGACTTCGCCGGTGTGGTCCGGGACGACGTGACCCTGTTCATCAGCGCGGTCCAGGACC
AGGTGGTGCCGGACAACACCCTGGCCTGGGTGTGGGTGCGCGGCCTGGACGAGCTGTACGCCGAGTGGTC
GGAGGTCGTGTCCACGAACTTCCGGGACGCCTCCGGGCCGGCCATGACCGAGATCGGCGAGCAGCCGTGG
GGGCGGGAGTTCGCCCTGCGCGACCCGGCCGGCAACTGCGTGCACTTCGTGGCCGAGGAGCAGGACTGAC
ACGTGCTACGAGATTTCGATTCCACCGCCGCCTTCTATGAAAGGTTGGGCTTCGGAATCGTTTTCCGGGA
CGCCGGCTGGATGATCCTCCAGCGCGGGGATCTCATGCTGGAGTTCTTCGCCCACCCCAACTTGTTTATT
GCAGCTTATAATGGTTACAAATAAAGCAATAGCATCACAAATTTCACAAATAAAGCATTTTTTTCACTGC
ATTCTAGTTGTGGTTTGTCCAAACTCATCAATGTATCTTATCATGTCTGTATACCGTCGACCTCTAGCTA
GAGCTTGGCGTAATCATGGTCATAGCTGTTTCCTGTGTGAAATTGTTATCCGCTCACAATTCCACACAAC
ATACGAGCCGGAAGCATAAAGTGTAAAGCCTGGGGTGCCTAATGAGTGAGCTAACTCACATTAATTGCGT
TGCGCTCACTGCCCGCTTTCCAGTCGGGAAACCTGTCGTGCCAGCTGCATTAATGAATCGGCCAACGCGC
GGGGAGAGGCGGTTTGCGTATTGGGCGCTCTTCCGCTTCCTCGCTCACTGACTCGCTGCGCTCGGTCGTT
CGGCTGCGGCGAGCGGTATCAGCTCACTCAAAGGCGGTAATACGGTTATCCACAGAATCAGGGGATAACG
CAGGAAAGAACATGTGAGCAAAAGGCCAGCAAAAGGCCAGGAACCGTAAAAAGGCCGCGTTGCTGGCGTT
TTTCCATAGGCTCCGCCCCCCTGACGAGCATCACAAAAATCGACGCTCAAGTCAGAGGTGGCGAAACCCG
ACAGGACTATAAAGATACCAGGCGTTTCCCCCTGGAAGCTCCCTCGTGCGCTCTCCTGTTCCGACCCTGC
CGCTTACCGGATACCTGTCCGCCTTTCTCCCTTCGGGAAGCGTGGCGCTTTCTCATAGCTCACGCTGTAG
GTATCTCAGTTCGGTGTAGGTCGTTCGCTCCAAGCTGGGCTGTGTGCACGAACCCCCCGTTCAGCCCGAC
CGCTGCGCCTTATCCGGTAACTATCGTCTTGAGTCCAACCCGGTAAGACACGACTTATCGCCACTGGCAG
CAGCCACTGGTAACAGGATTAGCAGAGCGAGGTATGTAGGCGGTGCTACAGAGTTCTTGAAGTGGTGGCC
TAACTACGGCTACACTAGAAGAACAGTATTTGGTATCTGCGCTCTGCTGAAGCCAGTTACCTTCGGAAAA
AGAGTTGGTAGCTCTTGATCCGGCAAACAAACCACCGCTGGTAGCGGTGGTTTTTTTGTTTGCAAGCAGC
AGATTACGCGCAGAAAAAAAGGATCTCAAGAAGATCCTTTGATCTTTTCTACGGGGTCTGACGCTCAGTG
GAACGAAAACTCACGTTAAGGGATTTTGGTCATGAGATTATCAAAAAGGATCTTCACCTAGATCCTTTTA
AATTAAAAATGAAGTTTTAAATCAATCTAAAGTATATATGAGTAAACTTGGTCTGACAGTTACCAATGCT
TAATCAGTGAGGCACCTATCTCAGCGATCTGTCTATTTCGTTCATCCATAGTTGCCTGACTCCCCGTCGT
GTAGATAACTACGATACGGGAGGGCTTACCATCTGGCCCCAGTGCTGCAATGATACCGCGAGACCCACGC
TCACCGGCTCCAGATTTATCAGCAATAAACCAGCCAGCCGGAAGGGCCGAGCGCAGAAGTGGTCCTGCAA
CTTTATCCGCCTCCATCCAGTCTATTAATTGTTGCCGGGAAGCTAGAGTAAGTAGTTCGCCAGTTAATAG
TTTGCGCAACGTTGTTGCCATTGCTACAGGCATCGTGGTGTCACGCTCGTCGTTTGGTATGGCTTCATTC
AGCTCCGGTTCCCAACGATCAAGGCGAGTTACATGATCCCCCATGTTGTGCAAAAAAGCGGTTAGCTCCT
TCGGTCCTCCGATCGTTGTCAGAAGTAAGTTGGCCGCAGTGTTATCACTCATGGTTATGGCAGCACTGCA
TAATTCTCTTACTGTCATGCCATCCGTAAGATGCTTTTCTGTGACTGGTGAGTACTCAACCAAGTCATTC
TGAGAATAGTGTATGCGGCGACCGAGTTGCTCTTGCCCGGCGTCAATACGGGATAATACCGCGCCACATA
GCAGAACTTTAAAAGTGCTCATCATTGGAAAACGTTCTTCGGGGCGAAAACTCTCAAGGATCTTACCGCT
GTTGAGATCCAGTTCGATGTAACCCACTCGTGCACCCAACTGATCTTCAGCATCTTTTACTTTCACCAGC
GTTTCTGGGTGAGCAAAAACAGGAAGGCAAAATGCCGCAAAAAAGGGAATAAGGGCGACACGGAAATGTT
GAATACTCATACTCTTCCTTTTTCAATATTATTGAAGCATTTATCAGGGTTATTGTCTCATGAGCGGATA
CATATTTGAATGTATTTAGAAAAATAAACAAATAGGGGTTCCGCGCACATTTCCCCGAAAAGTGCCACCT
GACGTCGACGGATCGGGAGATCTCCCGATCCCCTATGGTGCACTCTCAGTACAATCTGCTCTGATGCCGC
ATAGTTAAGCCAGTATCTGCTCCCTGCTTGTGTGTTGGAGGTCGCTGAGTAGTGCGCGAGCAAAATTTAA
GCTACAACAAGGCAAGGCTTGACCGACAATTGCATGAAGAATCTGCTTAGGGTTAGGCGTTTTGCGCTGC
TTCGCGATGTACGGGCCAGATATACGCGTTGACATTGATTATTGACTAGTTATTAATAGTAATCAATTAC
GGGGTCATTAGTTCATAGCCCATATATGGAGTTCCGCGTTACATAACTTACGGTAAATGGCCCGCCTGGC
TGACCGCCCAACGACCCCCGCCCATTGACGTCAATAATGACGTATGTTCCCATAGTAACGCCAATAGGGA
CTTTCCATTGACGTCAATGGGTGGAGTATTTACGGTAAACTGCCCACTTGGCAGTACATCAAGTGTATCA
TATGCCAAGTACGCCCCCTATTGACGTCAATGACGGTAAATGGCCCGCCTGGCATTATGCCCAGTACATG
ACCTTATGGGACTTTCCTACTTGGCAGTACATCTACGTATTAGTCATCGCTATTACCATGGTGATGCGGT
TTTGGCAGTACATCAATGGGCGTGGATAGCGGTTTGACTCACGGGGATTTCCAAGTCTCCACCCCATTGA
CGTCAATGGGAGTTTGTTTTGGCACCAAAATCAACGGGACTTTCCAAAATGTCGTAACAACTCCGCCCCA
TTGACGCAAATGGGCGGTAGGCGTGTACGGTGGGAGGTCTATATAAGCAGCGCGTTTTGCCTGTACTGGG
TCTCTCTGGTTAGACCAGATCTGAGCCTGGGAGCTCTCTGGCTAACTAGGGAACCCACTGCTTAAGCCTC
AATAAAGCTTGCCTTGAGTGCTTCAAGTAGTGTGTGCCCGTCTGTTGTGTGACTCTGGTAACTAGAGATC
CCTCAGACCCTTTTAGTCAGTGTGGAAAATCTCTAGCAGTGGCGCCCGAACAGGGACTTGAAAGCGAAAG
GGAAACCAGAGGAGCTCTCTCGACGCAGGACTCGGCTTGCTGAAGCGCGCACGGCAAGAGGCGAGGGGCG
GCGACTGGTGAGTACGCCAAAAATTTTGACTAGCGGAGGCTAGAAGGAGAGAGATGGGTGCGAGAGCGTC
AGTATTAAGCGGGGGAGAATTAGATCGCGATGGGAAAAAATTCGGTTAAGGCCAGGGGGAAAGAAAAAAT
ATAAATTAAAACATATAGTATGGGCAAGCAGGGAGCTAGAACGATTCGCAGTTAATCCTGGCCTGTTAGA
AACATCAGAAGGCTGTAGACAAATACTGGGACAGCTACAACCATCCCTTCAGACAGGATCAGAAGAACTT
AGATCATTATATAATACAGTAGCAACCCTCTATTGTGTGCATCAAAGGATAGAGATAAAAGACACCAAGG
AAGCTTTAGACAAGATAGAGGAAGAGCAAAACAAAAGTAAGACCACCGCACAGCAAGCGGCCGCTGATCT
TCAGACCTGGAGGAGGAGATATGAGGGACAATTGGAGAAGTGAATTATATAAATATAAAGTAGTAAAAAT
TGAACCATTAGGAGTAGCACCCACCAAGGCAAAGAGAAGAGTGGTGCAGAGAGAAAAAAGAGCAGTGGGA
ATAGGAGCTTTGTTCCTTGGGTTCTTGGGAGCAGCAGGAAGCACTATGGGCGCAGCGTCAATGACGCTGA
CGGTACAGGCCAGACAATTATTGTCTGGTATAGTGCAGCAGCAGAACAATTTGCTGAGGGCTATTGAGGC
GCAACAGCATCTGTTGCAACTCACAGTCTGGGGCATCAAGCAGCTCCAGGCAAGAATCCTGGCTGTGGAA
AGATACCTAAAGGATCAACAGCTCCTGGGGATTTGGGGTTGCTCTGGAAAACTCATTTGCACCACTGCTG
TGCCTTGGAATGCTAGTTGGAGTAATAAATCTCTGGAACAGATTTGGAATCACACGACCTGGATGGAGTG
GGACAGAGAAATTAACAATTACACAAGCTTAATACACTCCTTAATTGAAGAATCGCAAAACCAGCAAGAA
AAGAATGAACAAGAATTATTGGAATTAGATAAATGGGCAAGTTTGTGGAATTGGTTTAACATAACAAATT
GGCTGTGGTATATAAAATTATTCATAATGATAGTAGGAGGCTTGGTAGGTTTAAGAATAGTTTTTGCTGT
ACTTTCTATAGTGAATAGAGTTAGGCAGGGATATTCACCATTATCGTTTCAGACCCACCTCCCAACCCCG
AGGGGACCCGACAGGCCCGAAGGAATAGAAGAAGAAGGTGGAGAGAGAGACAGAGACAGATCCATTCGAT
TAGTGAACGGATCGGCACTGCGTGCGCCAATTCTGCAGACAAATGGCAGTATTCATCCACAATTTTAAAA
GAAAAGGGGGGATTGGGGGGTACAGTGCAGGGGAAAGAATAGTAGACATAATAGCAACAGACATACAAAC
TAAAGAATTACAAAAACAAATTACAAAAATTCAAAATTTTCGGGTTTATTACAGGGACAGCAGAGATCCA
GTTTGGTTAATTAGCTAGCTAGGTCTTGAAAGGAGTGGGAATTGGCTCCGGTGCCCGTCAGTGGGCAGAG
CGCACATCGCCCACAGTCCCCGAGAAGTTGGGGGGAGGGGTCGGCAATTGATCCGGTGCCTAGAGAAGGT
GGCGCGGGGTAAACTGGGAAAGTGATGTCGTGTACTGGCTCCGCCTTTTTCCCGAGGGTGGGGGAGAACC
GTATATAAGTGCAGTAGTCGCCGTGAACGTTCTTTTTCGCAACGGGTTTGCCGCCAGAACACAGGACCGG
TTCTAGAGCCACCATGAAACGGACAGCCGACGGAAGCGAGTTCGAGTCACCAAAGAAGAAGCGGAAAGTC
GACAAGAAGTACAGCATCGGCCTGGACATCGGCACCAACTCTGTGGGCTGGGCCGTGATCACCGACGAGT
ACAAGGTGCCCAGCAAGAAATTCAAGGTGCTGGGCAACACCGACCGGCACAGCATCAAGAAGAACCTGAT
CGGAGCCCTGCTGTTCGACAGCGGCGAAACAGCCGAGGCCACCCGGCTGAAGAGAACCGCCAGAAGAAGA
TACACCAGACGGAAGAACCGGATCTGCTATCTGCAAGAGATCTTCAGCAACGAGATGGCCAAGGTGGACG
ACAGCTTCTTCCACAGACTGGAAGAGTCCTTCCTGGTGGAAGAGGATAAGAAGCACGAGCGGCACCCCAT
CTTCGGCAACATCGTGGACGAGGTGGCCTACCACGAGAAGTACCCCACCATCTACCACCTGAGAAAGAAA
CTGGTGGACAGCACCGACAAGGCCGACCTGCGGCTGATCTATCTGGCCCTGGCCCACATGATCAAGTTCC
GGGGCCACTTCCTGATCGAGGGCGACCTGAACCCCGACAACAGCGACGTGGACAAGCTGTTCATCCAGCT
GGTGCAGACCTACAACCAGCTGTTCGAGGAAAACCCCATCAACGCCAGCGGCGTGGACGCCAAGGCCATC
CTGTCTGCCAGACTGAGCAAGAGCAGAAAGCTGGAAAATCTGATCGCCCAGCTGCCCGGCGAGAAGAAGA
ATGGCCTGTTCGGAAACCTGATTGCCCTGAGCCTGGGCCTGACCCCCAACTTCAAGAGCAACTTCGACCT
GGCCGAGGATGCCAAACTGCAGCTGAGCAAGGACACCTACGACGACGACCTGGACAACCTGCTGGCCCAG
ATCGGCGACCAGTACGCCGACCTGTTTCTGGCCGCCAAGAACCTGTCCGACGCCATCCTGCTGAGCGACA
TCCTGAGAGTGAACACCGAGATCACCAAGGCCCCCCTGAGCGCCTCTATGATCAAGAGATACGACGAGCA
CCACCAGGACCTGACCCTGCTGAAAGCTCTCGTGCGGCAGCAGCTGCCTGAGAAGTACAAAGAGATTTTC
TTCGACCAGAGCAAGAACGGCTACGCCGGCTACATTGACGGCGGAGCCAGCCAGGAAGAGTTCTACAAGT
TCATCAAGCCCATCCTGGAAAAGATGGACGGCACCGAGGAACTGCTCGTGAAGCTGAAGAGAGAGGACCT
GCTGCGGAAGCAGCGGACCTTCGACAACGGCAGCATCCCCCACCAGATCCACCTGGGAGAGCTGCACGCC
ATTCTGCGGCGGCAGGAAGATTTTTACCCATTCCTGAAGGACAACCGGGAAAAGATCGAGAAGATCCTGA
CCTTCCGCATCCCCTACTACGTGGGCCCTCTGGCCAGGGGAAACAGCAGATTCGCCTGGATGACCAGAAA
GAGCGAGGAAACCATCACCCCCTGGAACTTCGAGGAAGTGGTGGACAAGGGCGCTTCCGCCCAGAGCTTC
ATCGAGCGGATGACCAACTTCGATAAGAACCTGCCCAACGAGAAGGTGCTGCCCAAGCACAGCCTGCTGT
ACGAGTACTTCACCGTGTATAACGAGCTGACCAAAGTGAAATACGTGACCGAGGGAATGAGAAAGCCCGC
CTTCCTGAGCGGCGAGCAGAAAAAGGCCATCGTGGACCTGCTGTTCAAGACCAACCGGAAAGTGACCGTG
AAGCAGCTGAAAGAGGACTACTTCAAGAAAATCGAGTGCTTCGACTCCGTGGAAATCTCCGGCGTGGAAG
ATCGGTTCAACGCCTCCCTGGGCACATACCACGATCTGCTGAAAATTATCAAGGACAAGGACTTCCTGGA
CAATGAGGAAAACGAGGACATTCTGGAAGATATCGTGCTGACCCTGACACTGTTTGAGGACAGAGAGATG
ATCGAGGAACGGCTGAAAACCTATGCCCACCTGTTCGACGACAAAGTGATGAAGCAGCTGAAGCGGCGGA
GATACACCGGCTGGGGCAGGCTGAGCCGGAAGCTGATCAACGGCATCCGGGACAAGCAGTCCGGCAAGAC
AATCCTGGATTTCCTGAAGTCCGACGGCTTCGCCAACAGAAACTTCATGCAGCTGATCCACGACGACAGC
CTGACCTTTAAAGAGGACATCCAGAAAGCCCAGGTGTCCGGCCAGGGCGATAGCCTGCACGAGCACATTG
CCAATCTGGCCGGCAGCCCCGCCATTAAGAAGGGCATCCTGCAGACAGTGAAGGTGGTGGACGAGCTCGT
GAAAGTGATGGGCCGGCACAAGCCCGAGAACATCGTGATCGAAATGGCCAGAGAGAACCAGACCACCCAG
AAGGGACAGAAGAACAGCCGCGAGAGAATGAAGCGGATCGAAGAGGGCATCAAAGAGCTGGGCAGCCAGA
TCCTGAAAGAACACCCCGTGGAAAACACCCAGCTGCAGAACGAGAAGCTGTACCTGTACTACCTGCAGAA
TGGGCGGGATATGTACGTGGACCAGGAACTGGACATCAACCGGCTGTCCGACTACGATGTGGACGCTATC
GTGCCTCAGAGCTTTCTGAAGGACGACTCCATCGACAACAAGGTGCTGACCAGAAGCGACAAGAACCGGG
GCAAGAGCGACAACGTGCCCTCCGAAGAGGTCGTGAAGAAGATGAAGAACTACTGGCGGCAGCTGCTGAA
CGCCAAGCTGATTACCCAGAGAAAGTTCGACAATCTGACCAAGGCCGAGAGAGGCGGCCTGAGCGAACTG
GATAAGGCCGGCTTCATCAAGAGACAGCTGGTGGAAACCCGGCAGATCACAAAGCACGTGGCACAGATCC
TGGACTCCCGGATGAACACTAAGTACGACGAGAATGACAAGCTGATCCGGGAAGTGAAAGTGATCACCCT
GAAGTCCAAGCTGGTGTCCGATTTCCGGAAGGATTTCCAGTTTTACAAAGTGCGCGAGATCAACAACTAC
CACCACGCCCACGACGCCTACCTGAACGCCGTCGTGGGAACCGCCCTGATCAAAAAGTACCCTAAGCTGG
AAAGCGAGTTCGTGTACGGCGACTACAAGGTGTACGACGTGCGGAAGATGATCGCCAAGAGCGAGCAGGA
AATCGGCAAGGCTACCGCCAAGTACTTCTTCTACAGCAACATCATGAACTTTTTCAAGACCGAGATTACC
CTGGCCAACGGCGAGATCCGGAAGCGGCCTCTGATCGAGACAAACGGCGAAACCGGGGAGATCGTGTGGG
ATAAGGGCCGGGATTTTGCCACCGTGCGGAAAGTGCTGAGCATGCCCCAAGTGAATATCGTGAAAAAGAC
CGAGGTGCAGACAGGCGGCTTCAGCAAAGAGTCTATCCTGCCCAAGAGGAACAGCGATAAGCTGATCGCC
AGAAAGAAGGACTGGGACCCTAAGAAGTACGGCGGCTTCGACAGCCCCACCGTGGCCTATTCTGTGCTGG
TGGTGGCCAAAGTGGAAAAGGGCAAGTCCAAGAAACTGAAGAGTGTGAAAGAGCTGCTGGGGATCACCAT
CATGGAAAGAAGCAGCTTCGAGAAGAATCCCATCGACTTTCTGGAAGCCAAGGGCTACAAAGAAGTGAAA
AAGGACCTGATCATCAAGCTGCCTAAGTACTCCCTGTTCGAGCTGGAAAACGGCCGGAAGAGAATGCTGG
CCTCTGCCGGCGAACTGCAGAAGGGAAACGAACTGGCCCTGCCCTCCAAATATGTGAACTTCCTGTACCT
GGCCAGCCACTATGAGAAGCTGAAGGGCTCCCCCGAGGATAATGAGCAGAAACAGCTGTTTGTGGAACAG
CACAAGCACTACCTGGACGAGATCATCGAGCAGATCAGCGAGTTCTCCAAGAGAGTGATCCTGGCCGACG
CTAATCTGGACAAAGTGCTGTCCGCCTACAACAAGCACCGGGATAAGCCCATCAGAGAGCAGGCCGAGAA
TATCATCCACCTGTTTACCCTGACCAATCTGGGAGCCCCTGCCGCCTTCAAGTACTTTGACACCACCATC
GACCGGAAGAGGTACACCAGCACCAAAGAGGTGCTGGACGCCACCCTGATCCACCAGAGCATCACCGGCC
TGTACGAGACACGGATCGACCTGTCTCAGCTGGGAGGTGACTCCGGCGGAAGCTCTGGTGGCAGCAAGCG
GACCGCCGACGGCTCTGAATTCGAGAGCCCTAAGAAGAAAAGAAAGGTGAGCGGAGGCTCTAGCGGCGGA
AGCACCCTGAACATTGAAGACGAGTATAGACTGCATGAAACAAGCAAGGAACCCGACGTGTCCCTGGGCT
CCACCTGGCTGTCCGACTTTCCCCAGGCCTGGGCCGAGACAGGAGGAATGGGCCTGGCCGTGCGGCAGGC
ACCCCTGATCATCCCTCTGAAGGCCACCTCTACACCCGTGAGCATCAAGCAGTACCCTATGTCTCAGGAG
GCCAGACTGGGCATCAAGCCTCACATCCAGAGGCTGCTGGACCAGGGCATCCTGGTGCCATGCCAGAGCC
CCTGGAACACACCACTGCTGCCCGTGAAGAAGCCAGGCACCAATGACTATAGACCCGTGCAGGATCTGAG
AGAGGTGAACAAGAGGGTGGAGGATATCCACCCCACCGTGCCCAACCCTTACAATCTGCTGTCCGGCCTG
CCCCCTTCTCACCAGTGGTATACAGTGCTGGACCTGAAGGATGCCTTCTTTTGTCTGAGACTGCACCCTA
CCAGCCAGCCACTGTTCGCCTTTGAGTGGAGGGACCCTGAGATGGGCATCTCTGGCCAGCTGACCTGGAC
ACGCCTGCCTCAGGGCTTCAAGAATAGCCCAACACTGTTTAACGAGGCCCTGCACCGCGACCTGGCAGAT
TTCCGGATCCAGCACCCAGATCTGATCCTGCTGCAGTACGTGGACGATCTGCTGCTGGCCGCCACCAGCG
AGCTGGATTGCCAGCAGGGAACACGCGCCCTGCTGCAGACCCTGGGAAACCTGGGATATAGGGCATCCGC
CAAGAAGGCCCAGATCTGTCAGAAGCAGGTGAAGTACCTGGGCTATCTGCTGAAGGAGGGCCAGAGATGG
CTGACAGAGGCCAGGAAGGAGACAGTGATGGGCCAGCCAACACCCAAGACCCCAAGACAGCTGAGGGAGT
TCCTGGGCAAAGCAGGATTTTGCAGGCTGTTCATCCCAGGATTCGCAGAGATGGCAGCACCTCTGTACCC
ACTGACCAAGCCGGGCACCCTGTTTAATTGGGGCCCTGACCAGCAGAAGGCCTATCAGGAGATCAAGCAG
GCCCTGCTGACAGCACCAGCCCTGGGCCTGCCAGACCTGACCAAGCCTTTCGAGCTGTTTGTGGATGAGA
AGCAGGGCTACGCCAAGGGCGTGCTGACCCAGAAGCTGGGACCATGGAGACGGCCCGTGGCCTATCTGTC
CAAGAAGCTGGACCCAGTGGCAGCAGGATGGCCACCATGCCTGAGGATGGTGGCAGCAATCGCCGTGCTG
ACAAAGGATGCCGGCAAGCTGACCATGGGACAGCCACTGGTCATCCTGGCACCACACGCAGTGGAGGCCC
TGGTGAAGCAGCCTCCAGATCGCTGGCTGTCTAACGCCCGGATGACACACTACCAGGCCCTGCTGCTGGA
CACCGATCGCGTGCAGTTTGGCCCTGTGGTGGCCCTGAATCCAGCCACCCTGCTGCCTCTGCCAGAGGAG
GGCCTGCAGCACAACTGTCTGGACATCCTGGCAGAGGCACACGGAACAAGGCCAGACCTGACCGATCAGC
CCCTGCCTGACGCCGATCACACATGGTATACCGATGGAAGCTCCCTGCTGCAGGAGGGCCAGAGGAAGGC
AGGAGCAGCAGTGACCACAGAGACAGAAGTGATCTGGGCCAAGGCCCTGCCAGCAGGCACATCCGCCCAG
CGGGCCGAGCTGATCGCCCTGACCCAGGCCCTGAAGATGGCCGAGGGCAAGAAGCTGAACGTGTACACAG
ACTCCAGATATGCCTTCGCCACCGCACACATCCACGGAGAGATCTACAGGCGCCGGGGCTGGCTGACCTC
TGAGGGCAAGGAGATCAAGAACAAGGATGAGATCCTGGCCCTGCTGAAGGCCCTGTTTCTGCCCAAGCGG
CTGAGCATCATCCACTGTCCTGGACACCAGAAGGGACACTCCGCCGAGGCAAGGGGCAATCGGATGGCCG
ACCAGGCCGCCAGAAAGGCTGCTATTACTGAAACTCCCGACACTTCCACTCTGCTGATTGAAAACTCCTC
CCCTTCTGGCGGCTCAAAAAGAACCGCCGACGGCAGCGAATTCGAGTCTCCCAAGAAGAAGAGGAAAGTC
GGCTCTGGCCCTGCCGCTAAGAGAGTGAAGCTGGACGGATCCGGCGCAACAAACTTCTCTCTGCTGAAAC
AAGCCGGAGATGTCGAAGAGAATCCTGGACCGATGGCCAAGCCTTTGTCTCAAGAAGAATCCACCCTCAT
TGAAAGAGCAACGGCTACAATCAACAGCATCCCCATCTCTGAAGACTACAGCGTCGCCAGCGCAGCTCTC
TCTAGCGACGGCCGCATCTTCACTGGTGTCAATGTATATCATTTTACTGGGGGACCTTGTGCAGAACTCG
TGGTGCTGGGCACTGCTGCTGCTGCGGCAGCTGGCAACCTGACTTGTATCGTCGCGATCGGAAATGAGAA
CAGGGGCATCTTGAGCCCCTGCGGACGGTGCCGACAGGTGCTTCTCGATCTGCATCCTGGGATCAAAGCC
ATAGTGAAGGACAGTGATGGACAGCCGACGGCAGTTGGGATTCGTGAATTGCTGCCCTCTGGTTATGTGT
GGGAGGGCTAAGCCGTGACCTACATGCTCGAAGGGCGTATGCGCCACGAATTCGATATCAAGCTTATCGG
TAATCAACCTCTGGATTACAAAATTTGTGAAAGATTGACTGGTATTCTTAACTATGTTGCTCCTTTTACG
CTATGTGGATACGCTGCTTTAATGCCTTTGTATCATGCTATTGCTTCCCGTATGGCTTTCATTTTCTCCT
CCTTGTATAAATCCTGGTTGCTGTCTCTTTATGAGGAGTTGTGGCCCGTTGTCAGGCAACGTGGCGTGGT
GTGCACTGTGTTTGCTGACGCAACCCCCACTGGTTGGGGCATTGCCACCACCTGTCAGCTCCTTTCCGGG
ACTTTCGCTTTCCCCCTCCCTATTGCCACGGCGGAACTCATCGCCGCCTGCCTTGCCCGCTGCTGGACAG
GGGCTCGGCTGTTGGGCACTGACAATTCCGTGGTGTTGTCGGGGAAATCATCGTCCTTTCCTTGGCTGCT
CGCCTGTGTTGCCACCTGGATTCTGCGCGGGACGTCCTTCTGCTACGTCCCTTCGGCCCTCAATCCAGCG
GACCTTCCTTCCCGCGGCCTGCTGCCGGCTCTGCGGCCTCTTCCGCGTCTTCGCCTTCGCCCTCAGACGA
GTCGGATCTCCCTTTGGGCCGCCTCCCCGCATCGATACCGTCGACCTCGAGACCTAGAAAAACATGGAGC
AATCACAAGTAGCAATACAGCAGCTACCAATGCTGATTGTGCCTGGCTAGAAGCACAAGAGGAGGAGGAG
GTGGGTTTTCCAGTCACACCTCAGGTACCTTTAAGACCAATGACTTACAAGGCAGCTGTAGATCTTAGCC
ACTTTTTAAAAGAAAAGGGGGGACTGGAAGGGCTAATTCACTCCCAACGAAGACAAGATATCCTTGATCT
GTGGATCTACCACACACAAGGCTACTTCCCTGATTGGCAGAACTACACACCAGGGCCAGGGATCAGATAT
CCACTGACCTTTGGATGGTGCTACAAGCTAGTACCAGTTGAGCAAGAGAAGGTAGAAGAAGCCAATGAAG
GAGAGAACACCCGCTT
